>Addgene plasmid #174078 | pDule-3-nitroTyrosine (A7) | addgene full sequence | sequence record 345712 | Addgene NGS Result
ATAAAAACGGTTAGCGCTTCGTTAATACAGATGTAGGTGTTCCACAGGGTAGCCAGCAGCATCCTGCGAT
GCAGATCCGGAACATAATGGTGCAGGGCGCTTGTTTCGGCGTGGGTATGGTGGCAGGCCCCGTGGCCGGG
GGACTGTTGGGCGCTGCCGGCACCTGTCCTACGAGTTGCATGATAAAGAAGACAGTCATAAGTGCGGCGA
CGATAGTCATGCCCCGCGCCCACCGGAAGGAGCTACCGGCAGCGGTGCGGACTGTTGTAACTCAGAATAA
GAAATGAGGCCGCTCATGGCGTTCTGTTGCCCGTCTCACTGGTGAAAAGAAAAACAACCCTGGCGCCGCT
TCTTTGAGCGAACGATCAAAAATAAGTGGCGCCCCATCAAAAAAATATTCTCAACATAAAAAACTTTGTG
TAATACTTGTAACGCTGAATTCCCGGCGGTAGTTCAGCAGGGCAGAACGGCGGACTCTAAATCCGCATGG
CGCTGGTTCAAATCCGGCCCGCCGGACCACTGCAGATCCTTAGCGAAAGCTAAGGATTTTTTTTAAGCTT
GGCACTGGCCGTCGTTTTACAACGTCGTGACTGGGAAAACCCTGGCGTTACCCAACTTAATCGCCTTGCA
GCACATCCCCCTTTCGCCAGACGCTCTCCCTTATGCGACTCCTGCATTAGGAAGCAGCCCAGTAGTAGGT
TGAGGCCGTTGAGCACCGCCGCCGCAAGGAATGGTGCATGCAAGGAGCCCGAGATGCGCCGCGTGCGGCT
GCTGGAGATGGCGGACGCGATGGATATGTTCTGCCAAGGGTTGGTTTGCGCATTCACAGTTCTCCGCAAG
AATTGATTGGCTCCAATTCTTGGAGTGGTGAATCCGTTAGCGAGGTGCCGCCGGCTTCCATTCAGGTCGA
GGTGGCCCGGCTCCATGCACCGCGACGCAACGCGGGGAGGCAGACAAGGTATAGGGCGGCGCCTACAATC
CATGCCAACCCGTTCCATGTGCTCGCCGAGGCGGCATAAATCGCCGTGACGATCAGCGGTCCAATGATCG
AAGTTAGGCTGGTAAGAGCCGCGAGCGATCCTTGAAGCTGTCCCTGATGGTCGTCATCTACCTGCCTGGA
CAGCATGGCCTGCAACGCGGGCATCCCGATGCCGCCGGAAGCGAGAAGAATCATAATGGGGAAGGCCATC
CAGCCTCGCGTCGCGAACGCCAGCAAGACGTAGCCCAGCGCGTCGGCCGCCATGCCGGCGATAATGGCCT
GCTTCTCGCCGAAACGTTTGGTGGCGGGACCAGTGACGAAGGCTTGAGCGAGGGCGTGCAAGATTCCGAA
TACCGCAAGCGACAGGCCGATCATCGTCGCGCTCCAGCGAAAGCGGTCCTCGCCGAAAATGACCCAGAGC
GCTGCCGGCACCTGTCCTACGAGTTGCATGATAAAGAAGACAGTCATAAGTGCGGCGACGATAGTCATGC
CCCGCGCCCACCGGAAGGAGCTGACTGGGTTGAAGGCTCTCAAGGGCATCGGTCGACGCTCTCCCTTATG
CGACTCCTGCATTAGGAAGCAGCCCAGTAGTAGGTTGAGGCCGTTGAGCACCGCCGCCGCAAGGAATGGT
GCATGCAAGGAGATGGCGCCCAACAGTCCCCCGGCCACGGGGCCTGCCACCATACCCACGCCGAAACAAG
CGCTCATGAGCCCGAAGTGGCGAGCCCGATCTTCCCCATCGGTGATGTCGGCGATATAGGCGCCAGCAAC
CGCACCTGTGGCGCCGGTGATGCCGGCCACGATGCGTCCGGCGTAGAGGATCCACAGGACGGGTGTGGTC
GCCATGATCGCGTAGTCGATAGTGGCTCCAAGTAGCGAAGCGAGCAGGACTGGGCGGCGGCCAAAGCGGT
CGGACAGTGCTCCGAGAACGGGTGCGCATAGAAATTGCATCAACGCATATAGCGCTAGCAGCACGCCATA
GTGACTGGCGATGCTGTCGGAATGGACGATATCCCGCAAGAGGCCCGGCAGTACCGGCATAACCAAGCCT
ATGCCTACAGCATCCAGGGTGACGGTGCCGAGGATGACGATGAGCGCATTGTTAGATTTCATACACGGTG
CCTGACTGCGTTAGCAATTTAACTGTGATAAACTACCGCATTAAAGCTTATCGATGATAAGCTGTCAAAC
ATGAGAATTACAACTTATATCGTATGGGGCTGACTTCAGGTGCTACATTTGAAGAGATAAATTGCACTGA
AATCTAGAAATATTTTATCTGATTAATAAGATGATCTTCTTGAGATCGTTTTGGTCTGCGCGTAATCTCT
TGCTCTGAAAACGAAAAAACCGCCTTGCAGGGCGGTTTTTCGAAGGTTCTCTGAGCTACCAACTCTTTGA
ACCGAGGTAACTGGCTTGGAGGAGCGCAGTCACCAAAACTTGTCCTTTCAGTTTAGCCTTAACCGGCGCA
TGACTTCAAGACTAACTCCTCTAAATCAATTACCAGTGGCTGCTGCCAGTGGTGCTTTTGCATGTCTTTC
CGGGTTGGACTCAAGACGATAGTTACCGGATAAGGCGCAGCGGTCGGACTGAACGGGGGGTTCGTGCATA
CAGTCCAGCTTGGAGCGAACTGCCTACCCGGAACTGAGTGTCAGGCGTGGAATGAGACAAACGCGGCCAT
AACAGCGGAATGACACCGGTAAACCGAAAGGCAGGAACAGGAGAGCGCACGAGGGAGCCGCCAGGGGGAA
ACGCCTGGTATCTTTATAGTCCTGTCGGGTTTCGCCACCACTGATTTGAGCGTCAGATTTCGTGATGCTT
GTCAGGGGGGCGGAGCCTATGGAAAAACGGCTTTGCCGCGGCCCTCTCACTTCCCTGTTAAGTATCTTCC
TGGCATCTTCCAGGAAATCTCCGCCCCGTTCGTAAGCCATTTCCGCTCGCCGCAGTCGAACGACCGAGCG
TAGCGAGTCAGTGAGCGAGGAAGCGGAATATATCCTGTATCACATATTCTGCTGACGCACCGGTGCAGCC
TTTTTTCTCCTGCCACATGAAGCACTTCACTGACACCCTCATCAGTGCCAACATAGTAAGCCAGTATACA
CTCCGCTAGCGCTGATGTCCGGCGGTGCTTTTGCCGTTACGCACCACCCCGTCAGTAGCTGAACAGGAGG
GACAGCTCCCGGCGGATTTGTCCTACTCAGGAGAGCGTTCACCGACAAACAACAGATAAAACGAAAGGCC
CAGTCTTTCGACTGAGCCTTTCGTTTTATTTGATGCCTGGCAGTTCCCTACTCTCGCATGGGGAGACCCC
ACACTACCATCGGCGCTACGGCGTTTCACTTCTGAGTTCGGCATGGGGTCAGGTGGGACCACCGCGCTAC
TGCCGCCAGGCAAATTCTGTTTTATCAGACCGCTTCTGCGTTCTGATTTAATCTGTATCAGGCTGAAAAT
CTTCTCTCATCCGCCAAAACAGCCAAGCTGGAGACCGTTTAAACTCAATGATGATGATGATGATGGTCGA
CGGCGCTATTCAGATCCTCTTCTGAGATGAGTTTTTGTTCGGGCCCAAGCTTCGAATTCCCATATGGTAC
CTCATAATCTCTTTCTAATTGGCTCTAAAATCTTTATAAGTTCTTCAGCTACAGCATTTTTTAAATCCAT
TGGATGCAATTCCTTATTTTTAAATAAACTCTCTAACTCCTCATAGCTATTAACTGTCAAATCTCCACCA
AATTTTTCTGGCCTTTTTATGGTTAAAGGATATTCAAGGAAGTATTTAGCTATCTCCATTATTGGATTTC
CTTCAACAACTCCAGCTGGGCAGTATGCTTTCTTTATCTTAGCCCTAATCTCTTCTGGAGAGTCATCAAC
AGCTATAAAATTCCCTTTTGAAGAACTCATCTTTCCTTCTCCATCCAAACCCGTTAAGACAGGGTTGTGA
ATACAAACAACCTTTTTTGGTAAAAGCTCCCTTGCTAACATGTGTATTTTTCTCTGCTCCATCCCTCCAA
CTGCAACATCAACGCCACGATAATGAGCATGATTAACCTGCATTATTGGATAGATAACTTCAGCAACCTT
TGGATTTTCATCCTCTCTTGCTATAAGTTCCATACTCCTTCTTGCTCTTTTTAAGGTAGTTTTTAAAGCC
AATCTATAGACATTCAGTGTATAATCCTTATCAAGCTGGAATTCACTTCCATAAACATATTTTGCCTTTA
ACCCCATTGCTTCAAAAACTTTTTTGTTATAATCTCCTATTTTTCTAATCTCATCCAACTCTCCTTTCTG
GTTTAAATAGGCCGTTAAATCAGCCAAAAGTATAATTATATCAAATCCAGCATTTTGTAAATCAATCATC
TTTTTTATTTGGAGATAATGCCCTAAATGTATTTTACCACTTGGTTCAAAACCTATATGAGCAGATTTTT
CATCTTTTTTTAAAACCTCTCTTAACTCTTCCTCGCTGATAATTTCAGATGTGTTTCTCTTTATCATTTC
AAATTCGTCCATGGGGGATTCCTCAAAGCGTAAACTCAGCGTTACAAGTATTACACAAAGTTTTTTATGT
TGAGAATATTTTTTTGATGGGGCGCCACTTATTTTTGATCGTTCGCTCAAAGAAGCGGCGCCAGGGTTGT
TTTTCTTTTCACCAGTGAGACGGGCAACAGAACGCCATGAGCGGCCTCATTTCTTATTCTGAGTTACAAC
AGTCCGCACCGCTGTCCGTATATATGAGTAAACTTGGTCCCGGGTTACCGGTTTGGTTAGCGAGAAGAGC
CAGTAAAAGACGCAGTGACGGCAATGTCTGATGCAATATGGACAATTGGTTTCTTCTCTGAATGGCGGGA
GTATGAAAAGTATGGCTGAAGCGCAAAATGATCCCCTGCTGCCGGGATACTCGTTTAATGCCCATCTGGT
GGCGGGTTTAACGCCGATTGAGGCCAACGGTTATCTCGATTTTTTTATCGACCGACCGCTGGGAATGAAA
GGTTATATTCTCAATCTCACCATTCGCGGTCAGGGGGTGGTGAAAAATCAGGGACGAGAATTTGTTTGCC
GACCGGGTGATATTTTGCTGTTCCCGCCAGGAGAGATTCATCACTACGGTCGTCATCCGGAGGCTCGCGA
ATGGTATCACCAGTGGGTTTACTTTCGTCCGCGCGCCTACTGGCATGAATGGCTTAACTGGCCGTCAATA
TTTGCCAATACGGGGTTCTTTCGCCCGGATGAAGCGCACCAGCCGCATTTCAGCGACCTGTTTGGGCAAA
TCATTAACGCCGGGCAAGGGGAAGGGCGCTATTCGGAGCTGCTGGCGATAAATCTGCTTGAGCAATTGTT
ACTGCGGCGCATGGAAGCGATTAACGAGTCGCTCCATCCACCGATGGATAATCGGGTACGCGAGGCTTGT
CAGTACATCAGCGATCACCTGGCAGACAGCAATTTTGATATCGCCAGCGTCGCACAGCATGTTTGCTTGT
CGCCGTCGCGTCTGTCACATCTTTTCCGCCAGCAGTTAGGGATTAGCGTCTTAAGCTGGCGCGAGGACCA
ACGTATCAGCCAGGCGAAGCTGCTTTTGAGCACCACCCGGATGCCTATCGCCACCGTCGGTCGCAATGTT
GGTTTTGACGATCAACTCTATTTCTCGCGGGTATTTAAAAAATGCACCGGGGCCAGCCCGAGCGAGTTCC
GTGCCGGTTGTGAAGAAAAAGTGAATGATGTAGCCGTCAAGTTGTCATAATTGGTAACGAATCAGACAAT
TGACGGCTTGACGGAGTAGCATAGGGTTTGCAGAATCCCTGCTTCGTCCATTTGACAGGCACATTATGCA
TGCCGCTTCGCCTTCGCGCGCGAATTGATCTGCTGCCTCGCGCGTTTCGGTGATGACGGTGAAAACCTCT
GACACATGCAGCTCCCGGAGACGGTCACAGCTTGTCTGTAAGCGGATGCCGGGAGCAGACAAGCCCGTCA
GGGCGCGTCAGCGGGTGTTGGCGGGTGTCGGGGCGCAGCCATGACCCAGTCAACTGCGATGAGTGGCAGG
GCGGGGCGTAATTTTTTTAAGGCAGTTATTGGTGCCCTTAAACGCCTGGTTGCTACGCCTGAATAAGTGA
TAATAAGCGGATGAATGGCAGAAATTCGAAAGCAAATTCGACCCGGTCGTCGGTTCAGGGCAGGGTCGTT
AAATAGCCGCTTATGTCTATTGCTGGTTTACCGGTTTATTGACTACCGGAAGCAGTGTGACCGTGTGCTT
CTCAAATGCCTGAGGCCAGTTTGCTCAGGCTCTCCCCGTGGAGGTAATAATTGACGATATGATCATTTAT
TCTGCCTCCCAGAGCATG
Features (pLannotate 1.2.2; 23 found; start..end, strand, type, name):
     12..110     -  CDS            YPB2_ECOLX (fragment): Protein predicted: Swiss-Prot protein existence level 4. From Escherichia coli.
     97..154     +  CDS            TcR (fragment): tetracycline efflux protein; tet; confers resistance to tetracycline
    151..244     -  CDS            TcR (fragment): tetracycline efflux protein; tet; confers resistance to tetracycline
    304..347     +  CDS            lacI (fragment): lac repressor; lacI; The lac repressor binds to the lac operator to inhibit transcription in E. coli. This inhibition can be relieved by adding lactose or isopropyl-β-D-thiogalactopyranoside (IPTG).
    442..515     +  ncRNA          tRNA: Accession: RF00005 - tRNA
    526..555     +  terminator     bacterial terminator (fragment): putative bacterial transcription terminator
    563..650     +  CDS            lacZα (fragment): LacZα fragment of β-galactosidase; lacZ fragment
    650..747     -  CDS            TcR (fragment): tetracycline efflux protein; tet; confers resistance to tetracycline
    902..2092    -  CDS            TcR: tetracycline efflux protein; tet; confers resistance to tetracycline
   2140..2168    -  promoter       tet promoter: E. coli promoter for tetracycline efflux protein gene
   2280..2825    +  rep_origin     p15A ori: Plasmids containing the medium-copy-number p15A origin of replication can be propagated in E. coli cells that contain a second plasmid with the ColE1 origin.
   2913..2968    +  rep_origin     RSF ori (fragment): Plasmids containing the RSF 1030 origin of replication can be propagated in E. coli cells that contain additional plasmids with compatible origins.
   3087..3157    -  mobile_element IS1 (fragment): prokaryotic transposable element IS1
   3166..3252    -  terminator     rrnB T1 terminator: Escherichia coli rrnB; transcription terminator T1 from the E. coli rrnB gene
   3254..3369    -  ncRNA          5S rRNA: Accession: RF00001 - 5S ribosomal RNA
   3478..3495    -  CDS            capTEV™ (fragment): composite tag for in vivo biotinylation, TEV protease cleavage, and 6xHis tagging
   3575..4492    -  CDS            tyrS: SYY_METJA - Experimental evidence at protein level: Swiss-Prot protein existence level 1. Catalyzes the attachment of tyrosine to tRNA(Tyr) in a two- step reaction: tyrosine is first activated by ATP to form Tyr-AMP and then transferred to the acceptor end of tRNA(Tyr). From Methanocaldococcus jannaschii (strain ATCC 43067 / DSM 2661 / JAL-1 / JCM 10045 / NBRC 100440) (Methanococcus jannaschii).
   4607..4650    -  CDS            lacI (fragment): lac repressor; lacI; The lac repressor binds to the lac operator to inhibit transcription in E. coli. This inhibition can be relieved by adding lactose or isopropyl-β-D-thiogalactopyranoside (IPTG).
   4732..4815    -  promoter       araBAD promoter (fragment): araBAD; promoter of the L-arabinose operon of E. coli; the araC regulatory gene is transcribed in the opposite direction (Guzman et al., 1995)
   4842..5720    +  CDS            araC: L-arabinose regulatory protein; araC
   5842..5882    +  CDS            rop (fragment): Rop protein, which maintains plasmids at low copy number; rop
   5984..6002    +  misc_feature   bom (fragment): basis of mobility region from pBR322
   6003..6032    +  CDS            CmR (fragment): chloramphenicol acetyltransferase confers resistance to chloramphenicol
