[The description below was written by a language model from this plasmid's Addgene catalogue record and pLannotate feature annotations shown in this document.]
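Description:
pDule-3-nitroTyrosine (A7) is a low-copy bacterial expression plasmid built on the pDule backbone that supplies the orthogonal translation machinery for genetic code expansion in E. coli. It carries a p15A origin of replication, which is compatible with ColE1-type plasmids and so allows it to be maintained alongside a second plasmid, such as one encoding a target protein. Selection is through a full-length tetracycline efflux gene (TcR) under its own tet promoter. The catalogue lists a total size of about 6.3 kb, consistent with the sequenced record.

The payload is an engineered Methanocaldococcus jannaschii tyrosyl-tRNA synthetase, the third-generation "A7" variant, with the substitutions Y32H, H70T, D158H, I159A and L162R that redirect its specificity to 3-nitrotyrosine. This roughly 0.9 kb coding sequence was cloned between NcoI and XhoI sites. The record states that it is driven by the constitutive GlnRS promoter, and the annotation places an rrnB T1 terminator region downstream of it. A separately annotated tRNA gene followed by a putative terminator corresponds to the cognate amber-suppressing tRNA, which decodes UAG codons. The feature table does not annotate the GlnRS promoter itself or a promoter for the tRNA.

The annotation also detects an intact araC gene with only a fragment of the araBAD promoter, plus many short fragments (lacI, lacZα, rop, bom, CmR, IS1, RSF ori). These look like remnants of the backbone's construction, and the record assigns them no function. The plasmid is used for site-specific incorporation of 3-nitrotyrosine at amber codons in recombinant proteins. The associated work concerns reducing near-cognate suppression in a release factor 1-deficient host.
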