Addgene plasmid #174078: pDule-3-nitroTyrosine (A7)
Purpose: Plasmid for incorporating the non-canonical amino acid 3-nitroTyrosine with the third generation Mj 3NY (A7) synthetase and cognate amber suppressing tRNA in Ecoli.
Depositing lab: Ryan Mehl. Depositing organization: Oregon State University. Publication: Overcoming Near-Cognate Suppression in a Release Factor 1-Deficient Host with an Improved Nitro-Tyrosine tRNA Synthetase. Beyer JN, Hosseinzadeh P, Gottfried-Lee I, Van Fossen EM, Zhu P, Bednar RM, Karplus PA, Mehl RA, Cooley RB. J Mol Biol. 2020 Jul 24;432(16):4690-4704. doi: 10.1016/j.jmb.2020.06.014. Epub 2020 Jun 19. PubMed 32569745.
Backbone
  Vector backbone: pDule
  Backbone size w/o insert (bp): 5412
  Total vector size (bp): 6333
  Vector type: Bacterial Expression
Growth in bacteria
  Bacterial resistance: Tetracycline, 10 μg/mL
  Growth temperature: 37°C
  Growth strain: DH5alpha
  Copy number: Low Copy
Gene/Insert
  Gene/Insert name: 3-nitroTyrosine tRNA synthetase and cognate amber suppressing tRNA derived from M. jannaschii Tyrosine synthetase/tRNA system (alt names: 3NY (A7) synthetase; 3-nitroY (A7) synthetase; 3-nitroTyr (A7) synthetase)
  Species: Methanocaldococcus jannaschii
  Insert size (bp): 921
  Mutation: Y32H H70T D158H I159A L162R
  Promoter: GlnRS (constitutive)
  Cloning method: Restriction Enzyme; 5′ cloning site NcoI (not destroyed); 3′ cloning site XhoI (not destroyed)
  Sequencing primers: 5′ CGTCACTGCGTCTTTTACTG
Terms and licenses: Academic/Nonprofit Terms; Industry Terms: Not Available to Industry
How to cite: pDule-3-nitroTyrosine (A7) was a gift from Ryan Mehl (Addgene plasmid # 174078 ; http://n2t.net/addgene:174078 ; RRID:Addgene_174078)
